>Addgene plasmid #31317 | pcDNA3-LacR-TopBP1 | addgene full sequence | sequence record 424516 | Addgene NGS Result
AGATCTCCCGATCCCCTATGGTGCACTCTCAGTACAATCTGCTCTGATGCCGCATAGTTAAGCCAGTATC
TGCTCCCTGCTTGTGTGTTGGAGGTCGCTGAGTAGTGCGCGAGCAAAATTTAAGCTACAACAAGGCAAGG
CTTGACCGACAATTGCATGAAGAATCTGCTTAGGGTTAGGCGTTTTGCGCTGCTTCGCGATGTACGGGCC
AGATATACGCGTTGACATTGATTATTGACTAGTTATTAATAGTAATCAATTACGGGGTCATTAGTTCATA
GCCCATATATGGAGTTCCGCGTTACATAACTTACGGTAAATGGCCCGCCTGGCTGACCGCCCAACGACCC
CCGCCCATTGACGTCAATAATGACGTATGTTCCCATAGTAACGCCAATAGGGACTTTCCATTGACGTCAA
TGGGTGGAGTATTTACGGTAAACTGCCCACTTGGCAGTACATCAAGTGTATCATATGCCAAGTACGCCCC
CTATTGACGTCAATGACGGTAAATGGCCCGCCTGGCATTATGCCCAGTACATGACCTTATGGGACTTTCC
TACTTGGCAGTACATCTACGTATTAGTCATCGCTATTACCATGGTGATGCGGTTTTGGCAGTACATCAAT
GGGCGTGGATAGCGGTTTGACTCACGGGGATTTCCAAGTCTCCACCCCATTGACGTCAATGGGAGTTTGT
TTTGGCACCAAAATCAACGGGACTTTCCAAAATGTCGTAACAACTCCGCCCCATTGACGCAAATGGGCGG
TAGGCGTGTACGGTGGGAGGTCTATATAAGCAGAGCTCTCTGGCTAACTAGAGAACCCACTGCTTACTGG
CTTATCGAAATTAATACGACTCACTATAGGGAGACCCAAGCTTACCATGCCAGTAACGTTATACGATGTC
GCAGAGTATGCCGGTGTCTCTTATCAGACCGTTTCCCGCGTGGTGAACCAGGCCAGCCACGTTTCTGCGA
AAACGCGGGAAAAAGTGGAAGCGGCGATGGCGGAGCTGAATTACATTCCCAACCGCGTGGCACAACAACT
GGCGGGCAAACAGTCGTTGCTGATTGGCGTTGCCACCTCCAGTCTGGCCCTGCACGCGCCGTCGCAAATT
GTCGCGGCGATTAAATCTCGCGCCGATCAACTGGGTGCCAGCGTGGTGGTGTCGATGGTAGAACGAAGCG
GCGTCGAAGCCTGTAAAGCGGCGGTGCACAATCTTCTCGCGCAACGCGTCAGTGGGCTGATCATTAACTA
TCCGCTGGATGACCAGGATGCCATTGCTGTGGAAGCTGCCTGCACTAATGTTCCGGCGTTATTTCTTGAT
GTCTCTGACCAGACACCCATCAACAGTATTATTTTCTCCCATGAAGACGGTACGCGACTGGGCGTGGAGC
ATCTGGTCGCATTGGGTCACCAGCAAATCGCGCTGTTAGCGGGCCCATTAAGTTCTGTCTCGGCGCGTCT
GCGTCTGGCTGGCTGGCATAAATATCTCACTCGCAATCAAATTCAGCCGATAGCGGAACGGGAAGGCGAC
TGGAGTGCCATGTCCGGTTTTCAACAAACCATGCAAATGCTGAATGAGGGCATCGTTCCCACTGCGATGC
TGGTTGCCAACGATCAGATGGCGCTGGGCGCAATGCGCGCCATTACCGAGTCCGGGCTGCGCGTTGGTGC
GGATATCTCGGTAGTGGGATACGACGATACCGAAGACAGCTCATGTTATATCCCGCCGTTAACCACCATC
AAACAGGATTTTCGCCTGCTGGGGCAAACCAGCGTGGACCGCTTGCTGCAACTCTCTCAGGGCCAGGCGG
TGAAGGGCAATCAGCTGTTGCCCGTCTCACTGGTGAAAAGAAAAACCACCCTGGCGCCCAATACGCAAAC
CGCCTCTCCCCGCGCGTTGGCCGATTCATTAATGCAGCTGGCACGACAGGTTTCCCGACCCAAGAAGAAG
AGGAAGGTGGGATCCACCATGGATTACAAAGACGATGACGACAAGTCCAGAAATGACAAA
[840 nt withheld, positions 2021-2860]
AGACCAGAAGCAAAGACTATGCCCAATTCTTCAACTCCTACCAGCCAGATCAACACAATTGATAGTCGTA
CTCTTTCAGATGTCAGCAATATTTCCAACATAAATGCAAGTTGCGTAAGTGAATCAATATGTAATTCACT
TAACAGCAAACTGGAGCCTACACTTGAAAATCTAGAAAATCTGGATGTCAGTGCATTTCAAGCACCTGAA
GATTTATTAGATGGTTGTCGGATATATCTTTGCGGTTTTAGTGGCAGAAAGCTAGATAAACTGAGAAGAC
TTATTAACAGTGGAGGTGGAGTTCGTTTTAACCAGCTAAATGAAGATGTAACTCATGTTATTGTGGGAGA
TTATGATGATGAATTGAAGCAGTTTTGGAATAAATCAGCCCACAGGCCTCATGTAGTGGGAGCAAAGTGG
TTGCTAGAGTGTTTCAGTAAAGGTTATATGCTTTCTGAAGAACCATATATCCATGCTAATTACCAGCCAG
TGGAAATTCCAGTTTCACATCAGCCTGAAAGTAAAGCAGCTCTTTTAAAAAAGAAGAACAGCAGCTTCTC
TAAGAAAGACTTTGCTCCTAGTGAAAAGCATGAGCAAGCTGATGAAGATCTGCTCTCTCAATATGAAAAT
GGTAGCTCCACAGTAGTTGAGGCTAAGACGTCTGAAGCCAGGCCCTTTAATGATTCTACTCATGCTGAGC
CCTTGAATGATTCTACTCACATTTCTTTGCAAGAAGAAAACCAGTCTTCTGTCAGTCATTGTGTCCCTGA
TGTTTCTACAATTACTGAAGAAGGCTTATTTAGCCAAAAGAGTTTCCTTGTTTTGGGTTTTAGTAATGAA
AATGAATCTAACATCGCAAACATCATAAAAGAAAATGCTGGGAAAATCATGTCCCTTCTGAGCAGAACTG
TTGCGGATTATGCTGTGGTTCCTCTGCTGGGGTGTGAAGTGGAAGCCACTGTGGGAGAAGTTGTTACAAA
TACATGGCTGGTTACTTGCATAGACTATCAGACTTTGTTTGATCCAAAGTCGAATCCTCTCTTCACACCA
GTTCCAGTAATGACAGGAATGACTCCTTTAGAGGATTGTGTTATTTCATTTAGCCAGTGTGCTGGAGCAG
AAAAAGAGTCTTTAACATTCCTAGCAAACCTCCTTGGAGCAAGTGTTCAAGAATACTTTGTTCGCAAATC
CAATGCAAAGAAAGGCATGTTTGCCAGTACTCATCTTATACTGAAAGAACGTGGTGGCTCTAAATATGAA
GCTGCAAAGAAGTGGAATTTACCTGCCGTTACTATAGCTTGGCTGTTGGAGACTGCTAGAACGGGAAAGA
GAGCAGACGAAAGCCATTTTCTGATTGAAAATTCAACTAAAGAAGAACGAAGTTTGGAAACAGAAATAAC
AAATGGAATCAATCTAAATTCAGATACTGCAGAGCATCCTGGCACACGCCTGCAAACTCACAGAAAAACC
GTCGTTACACCTTTAGATATGAACCGCTTTCAGAGTAAAGCTTTCCGTGCTGTGGTCTCACAACATGCCA
GACAGGTCGCAGCCTCCCCAGCAGTAGGACAACCACTTCAGAAGGAGCCCTCGTTACACCTGGATACACC
ATCAAAATTCCTGTCCAAGGACAAACTCTTCAAGCCTTCCTTTGATGTGAAGGATGCACTTGCAGCCTTG
GAAACTCCAGGACGTCCCAGCCAACAGAAAAGGAAACCGAGTACGCCACTCTCAGAAGTTATTGTCAAAA
ACTTGCAACTTGCTTTGGCAAATAGCTCTCGAAATGCTGTCGCTCTTTCTGCCAGCCCTCAACTGAAAGA
GGCCCAGTCAGAGAAGGAAGAAGCCCCAAAGCCACTTCACAAAGTAGTGGTATGTGTTAGTAAAAAACTC
AGTAAGAAGCAGAGTGAACTAAATGGGATCGCAGCCTCTCTAGGAGCAGATTACAGGTGGAGTTTTGATG
AAACAGTGACTCATTTCATCTATCAAGGGCGGCCAAATGACACTAATCGGGAGTATAAATCTGTAAAAGA
AAGAGGAGTACACATTGTTTCCGAGCACTGGCTTTTAGATTGTGCCCAAGAGTGTAAACATCTTCCTGAA
TCTCTTTATCCACATACTTATAATCCCAAAATGAGCTTGGATATCAGCGCAGTGCAAGATGGCCGGCTCT
GTAATAGTCGACTACTCTCAGCTGTGTCTTCAACAAAGGATGATGAGCCAGATCCTTTGATTTTAGAAGA
AAATGATGTAGACAATATGGCCACCAATAATAAAGAGTCAGCACCATCAAATGGAAGTGGAAAGAATGAC
TCTAAAGGAGTTCTGACACAGACCTTAGAGATGAGAGAGAACTTTCAGAAGCAGTTACAGGAGATAATGT
CTGCAACATCAATAGTGAAACCCCAAGGGCAGAGGACTTCCCTTTCAAGAAGTGGTTGTAACAGCGCATC
TTCAACCCCTGACAGCACTCGCTCTGCTCGCAGTGGACGAAGTAGAGTCCTAGAGGCACTGAGGCAGTCT
CGTCAGACAGTACCTGATGTCAACACAGAGCCTTCCCAAAATGAACAGATCATTTGGGATGACCCTACAG
CAAGGGAGGAGAGAGCAAGGCTTGCCAGCAATTTGCAGTGGCCTAGTTGTCCCACACAATACTCTGAGCT
TCAGGTTGACATTCAAAACTTGGAGGATTCTCCTTTTCAAAAGCCTTTACATGATTCAGAAATTGCTAAA
CAGGCTGTCTGTGATCCTGGAAACATACGTGTGACTGAAGCTCCCAAACACCCAATCTCTGAAGAACTGG
AAACTCCCATAAAAGACAGCCACCTGATCCCTACGCCTCAAGCCCCCAGTATTGCCTTTCCACTCGCCAA
CCCCCCTGTGGCTCCGCACCCTAGAGAAAAGATTATAACGATAGAGGAGACTCATGAAGAATTAAAAAAA
CAGTACATATTTCAGTTATCATCTCTGAATCCTCAAGAACGTATTGACTATTGTCATCTGATTGAGAAAC
TAGGTGGATTGGTGATAGAAAAGCAGTGCTTTGATCCCACCTGTACACACATTGTTGTGGGACATCCACT
TCGAAACGAGAAGTATTTAGCCTCAGTGGCAGCTGGGAAGTGGGTGCTTCATCGCTCCTACCTTGAAGCC
TGCAGGACTGCTGGACACTTCGTGCAGGAAGAAGACTATGAATGGGGAAGTAGTTCCATACTTGATGTTT
TGACTGGAATCAATGTACAGCAACGAAGACTAGCACTTGCAGCAATGAGATGGAGAAAAAAAATCCAGCA
AAGACAAGAATCTGGCATTGTTGAGGGAGCATTTAGTGGGTGGAAGGTTATTTTACATGTGGATCAGTCT
CGAGAAGCAGGCTTCAAACGCCTTCTTCAGTCAGGAGGAGCAAAGGTGCTACCTGGTCATTCTGTACCTT
TATTTAAAGAGGCCACACATCTTTTTTCTGACTTGAATAAACTGAAACCAGATGACTCAGGAGTTAATAT
AGCAGAAGCTGCTGCCCAGAACGTGTACTGCTTGAGAACAGAATACATTGCTGATTATCTCATGCAGGAA
TCACCTCCTCATGTAGAAAATTACTGTCTACCAGAAGCTATTTCATTTATTCAGAATAATAAGGAACTTG
GGACTGGATTATCACAAAAGAGGAAAGCTCCTACAGAAAAAAATAAAATCAAACGACCTAGAGTACACTA
AGCGGCCGCGTCGAGCATGCATCTAGAGGGCCCTATTCTATAGTGTCACCTAAATGCTAGAGCTCGCTGA
TCAGCCTCGACTGTGCCTTCTAGTTGCCAGCCATCTGTTGTTTGCCCCTCCCCCGTGCCTTCCTTGACCC
TGGAAGGTGCCACTCCCACTGTCCTTTCCTAATAAAATGAGGAAATTGCATCGCATTGTCTGAGTAGGTG
TCATTCTATTCTGGGGGGTGGGGTGGGGCAGGACAGCAAGGGGGAGGATTGGGAAGACAATAGCAGGCAT
GCTGGGGATGCGGTGGGCTCTATGGCTTCTGAGGCGGAAAGAACCAGCTGGGGCTCTAGGGGGTATCCCC
[124 nt withheld, positions 6921-7044]
C
[91 nt withheld, positions 7046-7136]
A
[49 nt withheld, positions 7138-7186]
CCTTTGACGTTGGAGTCCACGTTCTTT
[37 nt withheld, positions 7214-7250]
ACCCTATCTCGGTCTATTCTTTTGATTTATAAGGGATTTTGCCGATTTCGGCCTATTGGTTAAAAAATGA
GCTGATTTAACAAAAATTTAACGCGAATTAATTCTGTGGAATGTGTGTCAGTTAGGGTGTGGAAAGTCCC
CAGGCTCCCCAGCAGGCAGAAGTATGCAAAGCATGCATCTCAATTAGTCAGCAACCAGGTGTGGAAAGTC
CCCAGGCTCCCCAGCAGGCAGAAGTATGCAAAGCATGCATCTCAATTAGTCAGCAACCATAGTCCCGCCC
CTAACTCCGCCCATCCCGCCCCTAACTCCGCCCAGTTCCGCCCATTCTCCGCCCCATGGCTGACTAATTT
TTTTTATTTATGCAGAGGCCGAGGCCGCCTCTGCCTCTGAGCTATTCCAGAAGTAGTGAGGAGGCTTTTT
TGGAGGCCTAGGCTTTTGCAAAAAGCTCCCGGGAGCTTGTATATCCATTTTCGGATCTGATCAAGAGACA
GGATGAGGATCGTTTCGCATGATTGAACAAGATGGATTGCACGCAGGTTCTCCGGCCGCTTGGGTGGAGA
GGCTATTCGGCTATGACTGGGCACAACAGACAATCGGCTGCTCTGATGCCGCCGTGTTCCGGCTGTCAGC
GCAGGGGCGCCCGGTTCTTTTTGTCAAGACCGACCTGTCCGGTGCCCTGAATGAACTGCAGGACGAGGCA
GCGCGGCTATCGTGGCTGGCCACGACGGGCGTTCCTTGCGCAGCTGTGCTCGACGTTGTCACTGAAGCGG
GAAGGGACTGGCTGCTATTGGGCGAAGTGCCGGGGCAGGATCTCCTGTCATCTCACCTTGCTCCTGCCGA
GAAAGTATCCATCATGGCTGATGCAATGCGGCGGCTGCATACGCTTGATCCGGCTACCTGCCCATTCGAC
CACCAAGCGAAACATCGCATCGAGCGAGCACGTACTCGGATGGAAGCCGGTCTTGTCGATCAGGATGATC
TGGACGAAGAGCATCAGGGGCTCGCGCCAGCCGAACTGTTCGCCAGGCTCAAGGCGCGCATGCCCGACGG
CGAGGATCTCGTCGTGACCCATGGCGATGCCTGCTTGCCGAATATCATGGTGGAAAATGGCCGCTTTTCT
GGATTCATCGACTGTGGCCGGCTGGGTGTGGCGGACCGCTATCAGGACATAGCGTTGGCTACCCGTGATA
TTGCTGAAGAGCTTGGCGGCGAATGGGCTGACCGCTTCCTCGTGCTTTACGGTATCGCCGCTCCCGATTC
GCAGCGCATCGCCTTCTATCGCCTTCTTGACGAGTTCTTCTGAGCGGGACTCTGGGGTTCGAAATGACCG
ACCAAGCGACGCCCAACCTGCCATCACGAGATTTCGATTCCACCGCCGCCTTCTATGAAAGGTTGGGCTT
CGGAATCGTTTTCCGGGACGCCGGCTGGATGATCCTCCAGCGCGGGGATCTCATGCTGGAGTTCTTCGCC
CACCCCAACTTGTTTATTGCAGCTTATAATGGTTACAAATAAAGCAATAGCATCACAAATTTCACAAATA
AAGCATTTTTTTCACTGCATTCTAGTTGTGGTTTGTCCAAACTCATCAATGTATCTTATCATGTCTGTAT
ACCGTCGACCTCTAGCTAGAGCTTGGCGTAATCATGGTCATAGCTGTTTCCTGTGTGAAATTGTTATCCG
CTCACAATTCCACACAACATACGAGCCGGAAGCATAAAGTGTAAAGCCTGGGGTGCCTAATGAGTGAGCT
AACTCACATTAATTGCGTTGCGCTCACTGCCCGCTTTCCAGTCGGGAAACCTGTCGTGCCAGCTGCATTA
ATGAATCGGCCAACGCGCGGGGAGAGGCGGTTTGCGTATTGGGCGCTCTTCCGCTTCCTCGCTCACTGAC
TCGCTGCGCTCGGTCGTTCGGCTGCGGCGAGCGGTATCAGCTCACTCAAAGGCGGTAATACGGTTATCCA
CAGAATCAGGGGATAACGCAGGAAAGAACATGTGAGCAAAAGGCCAGCAAAAGGCCAGGAACCGTAAAAA
GGCCGCGTTGCTGGCGTTTTTCCATAGGCTCCGCCCCCCTGACGAGCATCACAAAAATCGACGCTCAAGT
CAGAGGTGGCGAAACCCGACAGGACTATAAAGATACCAGGCGTTTCCCCCTGGAAGCTCCCTCGTGCGCT
CTCCTGTTCCGACCCTGCCGCTTACCGGATACCTGTCCGCCTTTCTCCCTTCGGGAAGCGTGGCGCTTTC
TCATAGCTCACGCTGTAGGTATCTCAGTTCGGTGTAGGTCGTTCGCTCCAAGCTGGGCTGTGTGCACGAA
CCCCCCGTTCAGCCCGACCGCTGCGCCTTATCCGGTAACTATCGTCTTGAGTCCAACCCGGTAAGACACG
ACTTATCGCCACTGGCAGCAGCCACTGGTAACAGGATTAGCAGAGCGAGGTATGTAGGCGGTGCTACAGA
GTTCTTGAAGTGGTGGCCTAACTACGGCTACACTAGAAGAACAGTATTTGGTATCTGCGCTCTGCTGAAG
CCAGTTACCTTCGGAAAAAGAGTTGGTAGCTCTTGATCCGGCAAACAAACCACCGCTGGTAGCGGTGGTT
TTTTTGTTTGCAAGCAGCAGATTACGCGCAGAAAAAAAGGATCTCAAGAAGATCCTTTGATCTTTTCTAC
GGGGTCTGACGCTCAGTGGAACGAAAACTCACGTTAAGGGATTTTGGTCATGAGATTATCAAAAAGGATC
TTCACCTAGATCCTTTTAAATTAAAAATGAAGTTTTAAATCAATCTAAAGTATATATGAGTAAACTTGGT
CTGACAGTTACCAATGCTTAATCAGTGAGGCACCTATCTCAGCGATCTGTCTATTTCGTTCATCCATAGT
TGCCTGACTCCCCGTCGTGTAGATAACTACGATACGGGAGGGCTTACCATCTGGCCCCAGTGCTGCAATG
ATACCGCGAGACCCACGCTCACCGGCTCCAGATTTATCAGCAATAAACCAGCCAGCCGGAAGGGCCGAGC
GCAGAAGTGGTCCTGCAACTTTATCCGCCTCCATCCAGTCTATTAATTGTTGCCGGGAAGCTAGAGTAAG
TAGTTCGCCAGTTAATAGTTTGCGCAACGTTGTTGCCATTGCTACAGGCATCGTGGTGTCACGCTCGTCG
TTTGGTATGGCTTCATTCAGCTCCGGTTCCCAACGATCAAGGCGAGTTACATGATCCCCCATGTTGTGCA
AAAAAGCGGTTAGCTCCTTCGGTCCTCCGATCGTTGTCAGAAGTAAGTTGGCCGCAGTGTTATCACTCAT
GGTTATGGCAGCACTGCATAATTCTCTTACTGTCATGCCATCCGTAAGATGCTTTTCTGTGACTGGTGAG
TACTCAACCAAGTCATTCTGAGAATAGTGTATGCGGCGACCGAGTTGCTCTTGCCCGGCGTCAATACGGG
ATAATACCGCGCCACATAGCAGAACTTTAAAAGTGCTCATCATTGGAAAACGTTCTTCGGGGCGAAAACT
CTCAAGGATCTTACCGCTGTTGAGATCCAGTTCGATGTAACCCACTCGTGCACCCAACTGATCTTCAGCA
TCTTTTACTTTCACCAGCGTTTCTGGGTGAGCAAAAACAGGAAGGCAAAATGCCGCAAAAAAGGGAATAA
GGGCGACACGGAAATGTTGAATACTCATACTCTTCCTTTTTCAATATTATTGAAGCATTTATCAGGGTTA
TTGTCTCATGAGCGGATACATATTTGAATGTATTTAGAAAAATAAACAAATAGGGGTTCCGCGCACATTT
CCCCGAAAAGTGCCACCTGACGTCGACGGATCGGG
Features (pLannotate 1.2.2; 22 found; start..end, strand, type, name):
     17..69      -  misc_feature   bom (fragment): basis of mobility region from pBR322
    224..603     +  enhancer       CMV enhancer: human cytomegalovirus immediate early enhancer
    604..807     +  promoter       CMV promoter: human cytomegalovirus (CMV) immediate early promoter
    803..836     +  LTR            5' LTR (truncated) (fragment): truncated 5' long terminal repeat (LTR) from HIV-1
    852..870     +  promoter       T7 promoter: promoter for bacteriophage T7 RNA polymerase
    890..1949    +  CDS            lacI (fragment): lac repressor; lacI; The lac repressor binds to the lac operator to inhibit transcription in E. coli. This inhibition can be relieved by adding lactose or isopropyl-β-D-thiogalactopyranoside (IPTG).
   2006..6568    +  CDS            TOPBP1 (sequence partly withheld): TOPB1_HUMAN - Also known as KIAA0259. Experimental evidence at protein level: Swiss-Prot protein existence level 1. Required for DNA replication. Plays a role in the rescue of stalled replication forks and checkpoint control. Binds double-stranded DNA breaks and nicks as well as single-stranded DNA. Recruits the SWI/SNF chromatin remodeling complex to E2F1-responsive promoters. Down-regulates E2F1 activity and inhibits E2F1-dependent apoptosis during G1/S transition and after DNA damage. Induces a large increase in the kinase activity of ATR (PubMed:16530042). From Homo sapiens (Human).
   6607..6625    -  promoter       SP6 promoter: promoter for bacteriophage SP6 RNA polymerase
   6651..6875    +  polyA_signal   bGH poly(A) signal: bovine growth hormone polyadenylation signal
   6879..6900    +  promoter       SV40 promoter (fragment): SV40 enhancer and early promoter
   6921..7349    +  rep_origin     f1 ori (sequence partly withheld): f1 bacteriophage origin of replication; arrow indicates direction of (+) strand synthesis
   7363..7692    +  promoter       SV40 promoter: SV40 enhancer and early promoter
   7759..8550    +  CDS            neo: KKA2_KLEPN - Also known as kan, nptII. Experimental evidence at protein level: Swiss-Prot protein existence level 1. Resistance to kanamycin, neomycin, paromomycin, ribostamycin, butirosin and gentamicin B. From Klebsiella pneumoniae.
   8574..8732    +  CDS            ble (fragment): BLE_KLEPN - Experimental evidence at protein level: Swiss-Prot protein existence level 1. Binding protein with a strong affinity to the bleomycin family of antibiotics. Binds to CL990; an antimitotic-antibiotic compound. From Klebsiella pneumoniae.
   8727..8848    +  polyA_signal   SV40 poly(A) signal: SV40 polyadenylation signal
   8919..8941    -  protein_bind   lac operator (fragment): The lac repressor binds to the lac operator to inhibit transcription in E. coli. This inhibition can be relieved by adding lactose or isopropyl-β-D-thiogalactopyranoside (IPTG). lac repressor encoded by lacI
   8945..8975    -  promoter       lac promoter: promoter for the E. coli lac operon
   8990..9011    -  protein_bind   CAP binding site: CAP binding activates transcription in the presence of cAMP. E. coli catabolite activator protein
   9024..9116    -  CDS            lacI (fragment): lac repressor; lacI; The lac repressor binds to the lac operator to inhibit transcription in E. coli. This inhibition can be relieved by adding lactose or isopropyl-β-D-thiogalactopyranoside (IPTG).
   9299..9887    -  rep_origin     ori: high-copy-number ColE1/pMB1/pBR322/pUC origin of replication
  10058..10918   -  CDS            AmpR: β-lactamase; bla; confers resistance to ampicillin, carbenicillin, and related antibiotics
  10919..11023   -  promoter       AmpR promoter: bla
