[The description below was written by a language model from this plasmid's Addgene catalogue record and pLannotate feature annotations shown in this document.]
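Description:
pcDNA3-LacR-TopBP1 is a mammalian expression plasmid built on the Invitrogen pcDNA3 backbone that encodes full-length human TopBP1 (TOPBP1) fused at its N-terminus to the E. coli lac repressor (LacR) and a FLAG epitope. In the roughly 11 kb sequenced record, the CMV immediate-early enhancer and promoter drive a lacI-derived coding fragment followed by the TopBP1 open reading frame, with transcription terminated by the bovine growth hormone polyadenylation signal. The FLAG tag is listed in the catalogue but is not separately annotated; it may lie in the short gap between the lacI and TopBP1 features, though the record does not state this. The TopBP1 insert was cloned between BamHI and NotI sites. Flanking T7 and SP6 promoters are standard pcDNA3 elements for in vitro transcription and sequencing.

The plasmid is propagated in E. coli through a high-copy ColE1/pUC-type origin with ampicillin resistance, and it also carries an f1 origin. The catalogue and sequence disagree on the mammalian selection marker. The catalogue names hygromycin, but the annotated sequence shows an SV40 early promoter driving a neo (aminoglycoside phosphotransferase) gene with an SV40 poly(A) signal, the usual pcDNA3 arrangement for G418 selection, and no hygromycin resistance gene is annotated.

Judging from the associated publication title, the LacR moiety serves to tether TopBP1 to DNA, presumably through lac operator sequences. This allows a test of whether bringing this checkpoint mediator onto DNA is sufficient to activate ATR-dependent phosphorylation of Chk1. The FLAG tag would allow detection or immunoprecipitation of the fusion protein.
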