Addgene plasmid #31317: pcDNA3-LacR-TopBP1
Depositing lab: Aziz Sancar. Depositing organization: University of North Carolina at Chapel Hill. Publication: Tethering DNA Damage Checkpoint Mediator Proteins Topoisomerase II{beta}-binding Protein 1 (TopBP1) and Claspin to DNA Activates Ataxia-Telangiectasia Mutated and RAD3-related (ATR) Phosphorylation of Checkpoint Kinase 1 (Chk1). Lindsey-Boltz LA, Sancar A. J Biol Chem. 2011 Jun 3. 286(22):19229-36. 10.1074/jbc.M111.237958 PubMed 21502314.
Backbone
  Vector backbone: pcDNA3
  Backbone manufacturer: Invitrogen
  Backbone size w/o insert (bp): 5400
  Vector type: Mammalian Expression
  Selectable markers: Hygromycin
Growth in bacteria
  Bacterial resistance: Ampicillin, 100 μg/mL
  Growth temperature: 37°C
  Growth strain: DH5alpha
  Copy number: High Copy
Gene/Insert
  Gene/Insert name: TopBP1
  Species: H. sapiens (human)
  Insert size (bp): 4600
  Entrez Gene: TOPBP1 (a.k.a. Dpb11, TOP2BP1)
  Tag / fusion protein: LacR (N terminal on insert); FLAG (N terminal on insert)
  Cloning method: Restriction Enzyme; 5′ cloning site BamHI (not destroyed); 3′ cloning site NotI (not destroyed)
  Sequencing primers: 5′ CMV-F; 3′ SP6
Terms and licenses: Academic/Nonprofit Terms; Industry Terms: Not Available to Industry
How to cite: pcDNA3-LacR-TopBP1 was a gift from Aziz Sancar (Addgene plasmid # 31317 ; http://n2t.net/addgene:31317 ; RRID:Addgene_31317)
