>Addgene plasmid #31317 | pcDNA3-LacR-TopBP1 | addgene partial sequence | sequence record 36529 | CMV-F 5'-CGCAAATGGGCGGTAGGCGTG-3'
CGGGGGCTNTAGCAGACTCTCTGGCTACTAGAGAACCCACTGCTTACTGGCTTATCGAAATTAATACGAC
TCACTATAGGGAGACCCAAGCTTACCATGCCAGTAACGTTATACGATGTCGCAGAGTATGCCGGTGTCTC
TTATCAGACCGTTTCCCGCGTGGTGAACCAGGCCAGCCACGTTTCTGCGAAAACGCGGGAAAAAGTGGAA
GCGGCGATGGCGGAGCTGAATTACATTCCCAACCGCGTGGCACAACAACTGGCGGGCAAACAGTCGTTGC
TGATTGGCGTTGCCACCTCCAGTCTGGCCCTGCACGCGCCGTCGCAAATTGTCGCGGCGATTAAATCTCG
CGCCGATCAACTGGGTGCCAGCGTGGTGGTGTCGATGGTAGAACGAAGCGGCGTCGAAGCCTGTAAAGCG
GCGGTGCACAATCTTCTCGCGCAACGCGTCAGTGGGCTGATCATTAACTATCCGCTGGATGACCAGGATG
CCATTGCTGTGGAAGCTGCCTGCACTAATGTTCCGGCGTTATTTCTTGATGTCTCTGACCAGACACCCAT
CAACAGTATTATTTTCTCCCATGAAGACGGTACGCGACTGGGCGTGGAGCATCTGGTCGCATTGGGTCAC
CAGCAAATCGCGCTGTTAGCGGGCCCATTAAGTTCTGTCTCGGCGCGTCTGCGTCTGGCTGGCTGGCATA
AATATCTCACTCGCAATCAAATTCAGCCGATAGCGGAACGGGAAGGCGACTGGAGTGCCATGTCCGGTTT
TCAACAAACCATGCAAATGCTGAATGAGGGCATCGTTCCCACTGCGATGCTGGTTGCCAACGATCAGATG
GCGCTGGGCGCAATGCGCGCCATTACCGAGTCCGGGCTGCGCGTNGGTGCGGATATCTCGGTAGTGGGAT
ACGACGATACCGAAAAGTAGTNNCGCTACCTA
