>Addgene plasmid #31317 | pcDNA3-LacR-TopBP1 | addgene partial sequence | sequence record 38927 | Lac-C-For  5'-ATCGTTCCCACTGCGATG-3'
GCGCGCCATTACCGAGTCCGGGCTGCGCGTTGGTGCGGATATCTCGGTAGTGGGATACGACGATACCGAA
GACAGCTCATGTTATATCCCGCCGTTAACCACCATCAAACAGGATTTTCGCCTGCTGGGGCAAACCAGCG
TGGACCGCTTGCTGCAACTCTCTCAGGGCCAGGCGGTGAAGGGCAATCAGCTGTTGCCCGTCTCACTGGT
GAAAAGAAAAACCACCCTGGCGCCCAATACGCAAACCGCCTCTCCCCGCGCGTTGGCCGATTCATTAATG
CAGCTGGCACGACAGGTTTCCCGACCCAAGAAGAAGAGGAAGGTGGGATCCACCATGGATTACAAAGACG
ATGACGACAAGTCCAGAAATGACAAA
[470 nt withheld, positions 377-846]
